>Addgene plasmid #160662 | mNFAT4-462:TALE:VP64:KRɸ | addgene full sequence | sequence record 338891 | Addgene NGS Result
TATGGTGCACTCTCAGTACAATCTGCTCTGATGCCGCATAGTTAAGCCAGTATCTGCTCCCTGCTTGTGT
GTTGGAGGTCGCTGAGTAGTGCGCGAGCAAAATTTAAGCTACAACAAGGCAAGGCTTGACCGACAATTGC
ATGAAGAATCTGCTTAGGGTTAGGCGTTTTGCGCTGCTTCGCGATGTACGGGCCAGATATACGCGTTGAC
ATTGATTATTGACTAGTTATTAATAGTAATCAATTACGGGGTCATTAGTTCATAGCCCATATATGGAGTT
CCGCGTTACATAACTTACGGTAAATGGCCCGCCTGGCTGACCGCCCAACGACCCCCGCCCATTGACGTCA
ATAATGACGTATGTTCCCATAGTAACGCCAATAGGGACTTTCCATTGACGTCAATGGGTGGAGTATTTAC
GGTAAACTGCCCACTTGGCAGTACATCAAGTGTATCATATGCCAAGTACGCCCCCTATTGACGTCAATGA
CGGTAAATGGCCCGCCTGGCATTATGCCCAGTACATGACCTTATGGGACTTTCCTACTTGGCAGTACATC
TACGTATTAGTCATCGCTATTACCATGGTGATGCGGTTTTGGCAGTACATCAATGGGCGTGGATAGCGGT
TTGACTCACGGGGATTTCCAAGTCTCCACCCCATTGACGTCAATGGGAGTTTGTTTTGGCACCAAAATCA
ACGGGACTTTCCAAAATGTCGTAACAACTCCGCCCCATTGACGCAAATGGGCGGTAGGCGTGTACGGTGG
GAGGTCTATATAAGCAGAGCTCTCTGGCTAACTAGAGAACCCACTGCTTACTGGCTTATCGAAATTAATA
CGACTCACTATAGGGAGACCCAAGCTTGGTACCGAGCTCGGATCCACTAGTAACGGCCGCCAGTGTGCTG
GAATTCGCCACCATGGAGCAGAAGCTGATCAGCGAGGAGGACCTGCCGGAGCCGCAGCCCGACCCCGATG
GCGGGGACGGCCCCGGCCACGAGCCCGGGGGCAGTCCCCAAGACGAGCTGGACTTTTCCATCCTCTTCGA
TTATGACTATCTGAACCCTATCGAAGAAGAACCGATCGCACATAAGGCCATCAGCTCACCCTCCGGACTC
GCATACCCGGATGATGTCCTGGACTATGGCCTCAAGCCATGCAACCCCCTTGCCAGTCTCTCTGGCGAGC
CCCCTGGCCGGTTCGGAGAGCCGGATAGTATAGGGTTCCAGAACTTTCTGAGCCCGGTCAAGCCAGCAGG
GGCTTCGGGCCCGAGCCCTCGGATCGAGATCACTCCATCCCACGAACTGATGCAGGCAGGGGGGGCCCTC
CGTGGGAGAGACGCCGGCCTGTCCCCCGAGCAGCCGGCCCTGGCCCTGGCCGGCGTGGCCGCCAGCCCGA
GGTTCACACTGCCCGTGCCCGGCTACGAGGGCTACCGCGAGCCGCTTTGCTTGAGCCCCGCTAGCAGCGG
CTCCTCTGCCAGCTTCATTTCTGACACCTTCTCCCCCTACACCTCGCCCTGCGTCTCACCCAATAACGCC
GGGCCCGACGACCTGTGTCCCCAGTTTCAAAACATCCCTGCTCATTATTCCCCCAGAACCTCTCCAATAA
TGTCACCTCGAACCAGCCTCGCCGAGGACAGCTGCCTGGGCCGACACTCGCCCGTGCCCCGTCCGGCATC
CCGCTCCTCCTCACCCGGTGCCAAGCGGAGGCATTCGTGCGCAGAGGCTTTGGTTGCTCCTCTGCCCGCA
GCCTCACCCCAGCGCTCCCGGAGCCCCTCGCCACAGCCCTCGCCTCACGTGGCACCGCAGGACGACAGCA
TCCCCGCTGGGTACCCCCCCACGGCCGGCTCTGCTGTTCTCATGGATGCCCTCAACACCCTGGCCACCGA
CTCGCCCTGCGGGATCCCCTCCAAGATATGGAAGACCAGTCCTGACCCGACGCCTGTGTCCACCGCTCCG
TCCAAGGCTGGCCTGGCCCGCCACATCTACCCTACTGTGGAGTTCCTGGGGCCATGTGAGCAGGAGGAGA
GGAGGAATTCCGCTCCAGAGTCCATCCTGCTGGTACCACCTACTTGGCCCAAGCAGTTGGTGCCGGCCAT
TCCCATCTGCAGCATCCCTGTGACTGCATCCCTCCCACCACTCGAGTGGCCACTCTCCAATCAGTCGGGC
TCCTATGAGCTACGGATTGAGGTCCAACCCAAGCCCCATCACCGGGCCCACTATGAGACGGAGGGCAGCC
GTGGCGCTGTCAAAGCCCCAACAGGAGGACACCCTGTGGTGCAGCTCCACGGCTACATGGAGAACAAGCC
TCTGGGGCTTCAGATCCAGATCGGCGGCTCTGGCGGCGGCTCCGGAGGCTCTGTGGACTTGAGGACACTC
GGTTATTCGCAACAGCAACAGGAGAAAATCAAGCCTAAGGTCAGGAGCACCGTCGCGCAACACCACGAGG
CGCTTGTGGGGCATGGCTTCACTCATGCGCATATTGTCGCGCTTTCACAGCACCCTGCGGCGCTTGGGAC
GGTGGCTGTCAAATACCAAGATATGATTGCGGCCCTGCCCGAAGCCACGCACGAGGCAATTGTAGGGGTC
GGTAAACAGTGGTCGGGAGCGCGAGCACTTGAGGCGCTGCTGACTGTGGCGGGTGAGCTTAGGGGGCCTC
CGCTCCAGCTCGACACCGGGCAGCTGCTGAAGATCGCGAAGAGAGGGGGAGTAACAGCGGTAGAGGCAGT
GCACGCCTGGCGCAATGCGCTCACCGGGGCCCCCTTGAACCTGACCCCAGACCAGGTAGTCGCAATCGCG
TCAAACGGAGGGGGAAAGCAAGCCCTGGAAACCGTGCAAAGGTTGTTGCCGGTCCTTTGTCAAGACCACG
GCCTTACACCGGAGCAAGTCGTGGCCATTGCAAGCAATGGGGGTGGCAAACAGGCTCTTGAGACGGTTCA
GAGACTTCTCCCAGTTCTCTGTCAAGCCCACGGGCTGACTCCCGATCAAGTTGTAGCGATTGCGTCGAAC
ATTGGAGGGAAACAAGCATTGGAGACTGTCCAACGGCTCCTTCCCGTGTTGTGTCAAGCCCACGGTTTGA
CGCCTGCACAAGTGGTCGCCATCGCCAGCCATGATGGCGGTAAGCAGGCGCTGGAAACAGTACAGCGCCT
GCTGCCTGTACTGTGCCAGGATCATGTACTGACCCCAGACCAGGTAGTCGCAATCGCGTCAAACGGAGGG
GGAAAGCAAGCCCTGGAAACCGTGCAAAGGTTGTTGCCGGTCCTTTGTCAAGACCACGGCCTTACACCGG
AGCAAGTCGTGGCCATTGCAAATAATAACGGTGGCAAACAGGCTCTTGAGACGGTTCAGAGACTTCTCCC
AGTTCTCTGTCAAGCCCACGGGCTGACTCCCGATCAAGTTGTAGCGATTGCGTCGCATGACGGAGGGAAA
CAAGCATTGGAGACTGTCCAACGGCTCCTTCCCGTGTTGTGTCAAGCCCACGGTTTGACGCCTGCACAAG
TGGTCGCCATCGCCTCGAATGGCGGCGGTAAGCAGGCGCTGGAAACAGTACAGCGCCTGCTGCCTGTACT
GTGCCAGGATCATGGACTGACCCCAGACCAGGTAGTCGCAATCGCGAACAATAATGGGGGAAAGCAAGCC
CTGGAAACCGTGCAAAGGTTGTTGCCGGTCCTTTGTCAAGACCACGGCCTTACACCGGAGCAAGTCGTGG
CCATTGCATCCCACGACGGTGGCAAACAGGCTCTTGAGACGGTTCAGAGACTTCTCCCAGTTCTCTGTCA
AGCCCACGGGCTGACTCCCGATCAAGTTGTAGCGATTGCGTCCAACGGTGGAGGGAAACAAGCATTGGAG
ACTGTCCAACGGCTCCTTCCCGTGTTGTGTCAAGCCCACGGTTTGACGCCTGCACAAGTGGTCGCCATCG
CCAGCCATGATGGCGGTAAGCAGGCGCTGGAAACAGTACAGCGCCTGCTGCCTGTACTGTGCCAGGATCA
TGGACTGACCCCAGACCAGGTAGTCGCAATCGCGTCACATGACGGGGGAAAGCAAGCCCTGGAAACCGTG
CAAAGGTTGTTGCCGGTCCTTTGTCAAGACCACGGCCTTACACCGGAGCAAGTCGTGGCCATTGCATCCC
ACGACGGTGGCAAACAGGCTCTTGAGACGGTTCAGAGACTTCTCCCAGTTCTCTGTCAAGCCCACGGGCT
GACTCCCGATCAAGTTGTAGCGATTGCGAATAACAATGGAGGGAAACAAGCATTGGAGACTGTCCAACGG
CTCCTTCCCGTGTTGTGTCAAGCCCACGGTTTGACGCCTGCACAAGTGGTCGCCATCGCCAGCCATGATG
GCGGTAAGCAGGCGCTGGAAACAGTACAGCGCCTGCTGCCTGTACTGTGCCAGGATCATGGACTGACACC
CGAACAGGTGGTCGCCATTGCTTCTAATGGGGGAGGACGGCCAGCCTTGGAGTCCATCGTAGCCCAATTG
TCCAGGCCCGATCCCGCGTTGGCTGCGTTAACGAATGACCATCTGGTGGCGTTGGCATGTCTTGGTGGAC
GACCCGCGCTCGATGCAGTCAAAAAGGGTCTGCCTCATGCTCCCGCATTGATCAAAAGAACCAACCGGCG
GATTCCCGAGAGAACTTCCCATCGAGTCGCGGGATCCGGCGGCTCTGGCGGCGGCTCCGGAGGCTCTGAG
GCCAGCGGTTCGGGACGGGCTGACGCATTGGACGATTTTGATCTGGATATGCTGGGAAGTGACGCCCTCG
ATGATTTTGACCTTGACATGCTTGGTTCGGATGCCCTTGATGACTTTGACCTCGACATGCTCGGCAGTGA
CGCCCTTGATGATTTCGACCTGGACATGCTGATTAACACTAGTGGCGGCTCTGGCGGCGGCTCCGGAGGC
TCTGGCAAGAAGTTCTGGAAGAGGCTGAGGAAGTTCCTGAGGAAGCTGAAGAGCTAATCTAGAGGGCCCT
ATTCTATAGTGTCACCTAAATGCTAGAGCTCGCTGATCAGCCTCGACTGTGCCTTCTAGTTGCCAGCCAT
CTGTTGTTTGCCCCTCCCCCGTGCCTTCCTTGACCCTGGAAGGTGCCACTCCCACTGTCCTTTCCTAATA
AAATGAGGAAATTGCATCGCATTGTCTGAGTAGGTGTCATTCTATTCTGGGGGGTGGGGTGGGGCAGGAC
AGCAAGGGGGAGGATTGGGAAGACAATAGCAGGCATGCTGGGGATGCGGTGGGCTCTATGGCTTCTGAGG
CGGAAAGAACCAGCTGGGGCTCTAGGGGGTATCCCC
[124 nt withheld, positions 5287-5410]
C
[91 nt withheld, positions 5412-5502]
A
[49 nt withheld, positions 5504-5552]
CCTTTGACGTTGGAGTCCACGTTCTTT
[37 nt withheld, positions 5580-5616]
ACCCTATCTCGGTCTATTCTTTTGATTTATAAGGGATTTTGCCGATTTCGGCCTATTGGTTAAAAAATGA
GCTGATTTAACAAAAATTTAACGCGAATTAATTCTGTGGAATGTGTGTCAGTTAGGGTGTGGAAAGTCCC
CAGGCTCCCCAGCAGGCAGAAGTATGCAAAGCATGCATCTCAATTAGTCAGCAACCAGGTGTGGAAAGTC
CCCAGGCTCCCCAGCAGGCAGAAGTATGCAAAGCATGCATCTCAATTAGTCAGCAACCATAGTCCCGCCC
CTAACTCCGCCCATCCCGCCCCTAACTCCGCCCAGTTCCGCCCATTCTCCGCCCCATGGCTGACTAATTT
TTTTTATTTATGCAGAGGCCGAGGCCGCCTCTGCCTCTGAGCTATTCCAGAAGTAGTGAGGAGGCTTTTT
TGGAGGCCTAGGCTTTTGCAAAAAGCTCCCGGGAGCTTGTATATCCATTTTCGGATCTGATCAAGAGACA
GGATGAGGATCGTTTCGCATGATTGAACAAGATGGATTGCACGCAGGTTCTCCGGCCGCTTGGGTGGAGA
GGCTATTCGGCTATGACTGGGCACAACAGACAATCGGCTGCTCTGATGCCGCCGTGTTCCGGCTGTCAGC
GCAGGGGCGCCCGGTTCTTTTTGTCAAGACCGACCTGTCCGGTGCCCTGAATGAACTGCAGGACGAGGCA
GCGCGGCTATCGTGGCTGGCCACGACGGGCGTTCCTTGCGCAGCTGTGCTCGACGTTGTCACTGAAGCGG
GAAGGGACTGGCTGCTATTGGGCGAAGTGCCGGGGCAGGATCTCCTGTCATCTCACCTTGCTCCTGCCGA
GAAAGTATCCATCATGGCTGATGCAATGCGGCGGCTGCATACGCTTGATCCGGCTACCTGCCCATTCGAC
CACCAAGCGAAACATCGCATCGAGCGAGCACGTACTCGGATGGAAGCCGGTCTTGTCGATCAGGATGATC
TGGACGAAGAGCATCAGGGGCTCGCGCCAGCCGAACTGTTCGCCAGGCTCAAGGCGCGCATGCCCGACGG
CGAGGATCTCGTCGTGACCCATGGCGATGCCTGCTTGCCGAATATCATGGTGGAAAATGGCCGCTTTTCT
GGATTCATCGACTGTGGCCGGCTGGGTGTGGCGGACCGCTATCAGGACATAGCGTTGGCTACCCGTGATA
TTGCTGAAGAGCTTGGCGGCGAATGGGCTGACCGCTTCCTCGTGCTTTACGGTATCGCCGCTCCCGATTC
GCAGCGCATCGCCTTCTATCGCCTTCTTGACGAGTTCTTCTGAGCGGGACTCTGGGGTTCGAAATGACCG
ACCAAGCGACGCCCAACCTGCCATCACGAGATTTCGATTCCACCGCCGCCTTCTATGAAAGGTTGGGCTT
CGGAATCGTTTTCCGGGACGCCGGCTGGATGATCCTCCAGCGCGGGGATCTCATGCTGGAGTTCTTCGCC
CACCCCAACTTGTTTATTGCAGCTTATAATGGTTACAAATAAAGCAATAGCATCACAAATTTCACAAATA
AAGCATTTTTTTCACTGCATTCTAGTTGTGGTTTGTCCAAACTCATCAATGTATCTTATCATGTCTGTAT
ACCGTCGACCTCTAGCTAGAGCTTGGCGTAATCATGGTCATAGCTGTTTCCTGTGTGAAATTGTTATCCG
CTCACAATTCCACACAACATACGAGCCGGAAGCATAAAGTGTAAAGCCTGGGGTGCCTAATGAGTGAGCT
AACTCACATTAATTGCGTTGCGCTCACTGCCCGCTTTCCAGTCGGGAAACCTGTCGTGCCAGCTGCATTA
ATGAATCGGCCAACGCGCGGGGAGAGGCGGTTTGCGTATTGGGCGCTCTTCCGCTTCCTCGCTCACTGAC
TCGCTGCGCTCGGTCGTTCGGCTGCGGCGAGCGGTATCAGCTCACTCAAAGGCGGTAATACGGTTATCCA
CAGAATCAGGGGATAACGCAGGAAAGAACATGTGAGCAAAAGGCCAGCAAAAGGCCAGGAACCGTAAAAA
GGCCGCGTTGCTGGCGTTTTTCCATAGGCTCCGCCCCCCTGACGAGCATCACAAAAATCGACGCTCAAGT
CAGAGGTGGCGAAACCCGACAGGACTATAAAGATACCAGGCGTTTCCCCCTGGAAGCTCCCTCGTGCGCT
CTCCTGTTCCGACCCTGCCGCTTACCGGATACCTGTCCGCCTTTCTCCCTTCGGGAAGCGTGGCGCTTTC
TCATAGCTCACGCTGTAGGTATCTCAGTTCGGTGTAGGTCGTTCGCTCCAAGCTGGGCTGTGTGCACGAA
CCCCCCGTTCAGCCCGACCGCTGCGCCTTATCCGGTAACTATCGTCTTGAGTCCAACCCGGTAAGACACG
ACTTATCGCCACTGGCAGCAGCCACTGGTAACAGGATTAGCAGAGCGAGGTATGTAGGCGGTGCTACAGA
GTTCTTGAAGTGGTGGCCTAACTACGGCTACACTAGAAGAACAGTATTTGGTATCTGCGCTCTGCTGAAG
CCAGTTACCTTCGGAAAAAGAGTTGGTAGCTCTTGATCCGGCAAACAAACCACCGCTGGTAGCGGTGGTT
TTTTTGTTTGCAAGCAGCAGATTACGCGCAGAAAAAAAGGATCTCAAGAAGATCCTTTGATCTTTTCTAC
GGGGTCTGACGCTCAGTGGAACGAAAACTCACGTTAAGGGATTTTGGTCATGAGATTATCAAAAAGGATC
TTCACCTAGATCCTTTTAAATTAAAAATGAAGTTTTAAATCAATCTAAAGTATATATGAGTAAACTTGGT
CTGACAGTTACCAATGCTTAATCAGTGAGGCACCTATCTCAGCGATCTGTCTATTTCGTTCATCCATAGT
TGCCTGACTCCCCGTCGTGTAGATAACTACGATACGGGAGGGCTTACCATCTGGCCCCAGTGCTGCAATG
ATACCGCGAGACCCACGCTCACCGGCTCCAGATTTATCAGCAATAAACCAGCCAGCCGGAAGGGCCGAGC
GCAGAAGTGGTCCTGCAACTTTATCCGCCTCCATCCAGTCTATTAATTGTTGCCGGGAAGCTAGAGTAAG
TAGTTCGCCAGTTAATAGTTTGCGCAACGTTGTTGCCATTGCTACAGGCATCGTGGTGTCACGCTCGTCG
TTTGGTATGGCTTCATTCAGCTCCGGTTCCCAACGATCAAGGCGAGTTACATGATCCCCCATGTTGTGCA
AAAAAGCGGTTAGCTCCTTCGGTCCTCCGATCGTTGTCAGAAGTAAGTTGGCCGCAGTGTTATCACTCAT
GGTTATGGCAGCACTGCATAATTCTCTTACTGTCATGCCATCCGTAAGATGCTTTTCTGTGACTGGTGAG
TACTCAACCAAGTCATTCTGAGAATAGTGTATGCGGCGACCGAGTTGCTCTTGCCCGGCGTCAATACGGG
ATAATACCGCGCCACATAGCAGAACTTTAAAAGTGCTCATCATTGGAAAACGTTCTTCGGGGCGAAAACT
CTCAAGGATCTTACCGCTGTTGAGATCCAGTTCGATGTAACCCACTCGTGCACCCAACTGATCTTCAGCA
TCTTTTACTTTCACCAGCGTTTCTGGGTGAGCAAAAACAGGAAGGCAAAATGCCGCAAAAAAGGGAATAA
GGGCGACACGGAAATGTTGAATACTCATACTCTTCCTTTTTCAATATTATTGAAGCATTTATCAGGGTTA
TTGTCTCATGAGCGGATACATATTTGAATGTATTTAGAAAAATAAACAAATAGGGGTTCCGCGCACATTT
CCCCGAAAAGTGCCACCTGACGTCGACGGATCGGGAGATCTCCCGATCCCC
Features (pLannotate 1.2.2; 23 found; start..end, strand, type, name):
      1..53      -  misc_feature   bom (fragment): basis of mobility region from pBR322
    208..587     +  enhancer       CMV enhancer: human cytomegalovirus immediate early enhancer
    588..791     +  promoter       CMV promoter: human cytomegalovirus (CMV) immediate early promoter
    787..820     +  LTR            5' LTR (truncated) (fragment): truncated 5' long terminal repeat (LTR) from HIV-1
    836..854     +  promoter       T7 promoter: promoter for bacteriophage T7 RNA polymerase
    950..2335    +  CDS            Nfatc2 (fragment): NFAC2_MOUSE - Also known as Nfat1, Nfatp. Experimental evidence at protein level: Swiss-Prot protein existence level 1. Plays a role in the inducible expression of cytokine genes in T-cells, especially in the induction of the IL-2, IL-3, IL-4, TNF-alpha or GM-CSF. Promotes invasive migration through the activation of GPC6 expression and WNT5A signaling pathway. From Mus musculus (Mouse).
   4832..4848    +  CDS            VP96 (fragment): 6 tandem repeats of the minimal activation domain of herpes simplex virus VP16 (Cheng et al., 2013)
   4904..4920    +  CDS            miniSOG (fragment): mini singlet oxygen generator, a fluorescent flavoprotein suitable for correlated light and electron microscopy (Shu et al., 2011)
   4973..4991    -  promoter       SP6 promoter: promoter for bacteriophage SP6 RNA polymerase
   5017..5241    +  polyA_signal   bGH poly(A) signal: bovine growth hormone polyadenylation signal
   5245..5266    +  promoter       SV40 promoter (fragment): SV40 enhancer and early promoter
   5287..5715    +  rep_origin     f1 ori (sequence partly withheld): f1 bacteriophage origin of replication; arrow indicates direction of (+) strand synthesis
   5729..6058    +  promoter       SV40 promoter: SV40 enhancer and early promoter
   6125..6916    +  CDS            neo: KKA2_KLEPN - Also known as kan, nptII. Experimental evidence at protein level: Swiss-Prot protein existence level 1. Resistance to kanamycin, neomycin, paromomycin, ribostamycin, butirosin and gentamicin B. From Klebsiella pneumoniae.
   6940..7098    +  CDS            ble (fragment): BLE_KLEPN - Experimental evidence at protein level: Swiss-Prot protein existence level 1. Binding protein with a strong affinity to the bleomycin family of antibiotics. Binds to CL990; an antimitotic-antibiotic compound. From Klebsiella pneumoniae.
   7093..7214    +  polyA_signal   SV40 poly(A) signal: SV40 polyadenylation signal
   7287..7303    -  protein_bind   lac operator: The lac repressor binds to the lac operator to inhibit transcription in E. coli. This inhibition can be relieved by adding lactose or isopropyl-β-D-thiogalactopyranoside (IPTG). lac repressor encoded by lacI
   7311..7341    -  promoter       lac promoter: promoter for the E. coli lac operon
   7356..7377    -  protein_bind   CAP binding site: CAP binding activates transcription in the presence of cAMP. E. coli catabolite activator protein
   7390..7482    -  CDS            lacI (fragment): lac repressor; lacI; The lac repressor binds to the lac operator to inhibit transcription in E. coli. This inhibition can be relieved by adding lactose or isopropyl-β-D-thiogalactopyranoside (IPTG).
   7665..8253    -  rep_origin     ori: high-copy-number ColE1/pMB1/pBR322/pUC origin of replication
   8424..9284    -  CDS            AmpR: β-lactamase; bla; confers resistance to ampicillin, carbenicillin, and related antibiotics
   9285..9389    -  promoter       AmpR promoter: bla
