[The description below was written by a language model from this plasmid's Addgene catalogue record and pLannotate feature annotations shown in this document.]
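Description:
mNFAT4-462:TALE:VP64:KRɸ is a 9.4 kb mammalian expression plasmid built on the pcDNA3 backbone. It is maintained in E. coli through a high-copy ColE1/pUC-type origin and selected with ampicillin via the β-lactamase gene. The backbone also carries an f1 origin and an SV40 promoter-driven neomycin phosphotransferase cassette with an SV40 polyadenylation signal, which allows G418 selection of transfected mammalian cells. Flanking T7 and SP6 promoters are standard pcDNA3 elements.

The payload is a single fusion protein transcribed constitutively from the CMV enhancer/promoter and terminated by the bGH polyadenylation signal. According to the catalogue entry, it consists of an N-terminal Myc tag, residues 4–462 of murine NFAT, the DNA-binding domain taken from TALEN1257, the VP64 activation domain and a C-terminal KRɸ membrane anchor peptide. The feature table identifies the NFAT portion as a fragment of mouse Nfatc2 (NFAT1). The roughly 2.5 kb that follow it are unannotated and presumably hold the TALE repeat array. The activation domain is detected only as a short match to VP16-derived repeats, and the small miniSOG and HIV-1 LTR hits are probably incidental matches. The N-terminal region of NFAT is the regulatory part of the protein, which normally responds to calcium/calcineurin signalling by controlling nuclear import. Joining it to a programmable TALE DNA-binding domain and VP64 yields a synthetic transcriptional activator aimed at the TALE's target sequence. The membrane anchor is expected to influence where the protein resides in the cell. The associated publication concerns engineering and rewiring a calcium-dependent signalling pathway, which fits use as a calcium-responsive synthetic transcription factor in mammalian cells. The record does not name the reporter or target sequence it is paired with.
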