Addgene plasmid #160662: mNFAT4-462:TALE:VP64:KRɸ
Purpose: Constitutive expression of murine NFAT (aa 4-462) fused to the DNA-binding domain from TALEN1257, the VP64 activation domain and the membrane anchor peptide KRɸ.
Depositing lab: Roman Jerala. Depositing organization: National Institute of Chemistry. Publication: Engineering and Rewiring of a Calcium-Dependent Signaling Pathway. Mesko M, Lebar T, Dekleva P, Jerala R, Bencina M. ACS Synth Biol. 2020 Aug 21;9(8):2055-2065. doi: 10.1021/acssynbio.0c00133. Epub 2020 Jul 20. PubMed 32643923.
Backbone
  Vector backbone: pcDNA3
  Vector type: Mammalian Expression
Growth in bacteria
  Bacterial resistance: Ampicillin, 100 μg/mL
  Growth temperature: 37°C
  Growth strain: DH5alpha
  Copy number: High Copy
Gene/Insert
  Gene/Insert name: mNFAT4-462:TALE:VP64:KRɸ
  Species: M. musculus (mouse)
  Promoter: CMV
  Tag / fusion protein: Myc tag (N terminal on insert)
  Cloning method: Gibson Cloning
  Sequencing primers: 5′ CMV Forward; 3′ BGH Reverse
Terms and licenses: Academic/Nonprofit Terms; Industry Terms: Not Available to Industry
How to cite: mNFAT4-462:TALE:VP64:KRɸ was a gift from Roman Jerala (Addgene plasmid # 160662 ; http://n2t.net/addgene:160662 ; RRID:Addgene_160662)
